>Addgene plasmid #48451 | pFUSB4_CCAT | depositor full sequence | sequence record 70151 | Full Sequence
ATGTTTTCCCAGTCACGACGTTGTAAAACGACGGCCAGTCTTAAGCGTCTCATGGCCTGACCCCGGACCA
AGTGGTGGCCTATCGCCAGCCACGATGGCGGCAAGCAAGCGCTCGAAACGGTGCAGCGGCTGTTGCCGGT
GCTGTGCCAGGACCATGGCCTGACTCCGGACCAAGTGGTGGCTATCGCCAGCCACGATGGCGGCAAGCAA
GCGCTCGAAACGGTGCAGCGGCTGTTGCCGGTGCTGTGCCAGGACCATGGCCTGACCCCGGACCAAGTGG
TGGCTATCGCCAGCAACATTGGCGGCAAGCAAGCGCTCGAAACGGTGCAGCGGCTGTTGCCGGTGCTGTG
CCAGGACCATGGCCTGACCCCGGACCAAGTGGTGGCTATCGCCAGCAACGGTGGCGGCAAGCAAGCGCTC
GAAACGGTGCAGCGGCTGTTGCCGGTGCTGTGCCAGGACCATGGCCTGACCCCGGACCAAGTGGTGGCTA
TCGAGACGTCTAGACCAGCCAGGACAGAAATGCCTCGACTTCGCTGCTACCCAAGGTTGCCGGGTGACGC
ACACCGTGGAAACGGATGAAGGCACGAACCCAGTGGACATAAGCCTGTTCGGTTCGTAAGCTGTAATGCA
AGTAGCGTATGCGCTCACGCAACTGGTCCAGAACCTTGACCGAACGCAGCGGTGGTAACGGCGCAGTGGC
GGTTTTCATGGCTTGTTATGACTGTTTTTTTGGGGTACAGTCTATGCCTCGGGCATCCAAGCAGCAAGCG
CGTTACGCCGTGGGTCGATGTTTGATGTTATGGAGCAGCAACGATGTTACGCAGCAGGGCAGTCGCCCTA
AAACAAAGTTAAACATTATGAGGGAAGCGGTGATCGCCGAAGTATCGACTCAACTATCAGAGGTAGTTGG
CGTCATCGAGCGCCATCTCGAACCGACGTTGCTGGCCGTACATTTGTACGGCTCCGCAGTGGATGGCGGC
CTGAAGCCACACAGTGATATTGATTTGCTGGTTACGGTGACCGTAAGGCTTGATGAAACAACGCGGCGAG
CTTTGATCAACGACCTTTTGGAAACTTCGGCTTCCCCTGGAGAGAGCGAGATTCTCCGCGCTGTAGAAGT
CACCATTGTTGTGCACGACGACATCATTCCGTGGCGTTATCCAGCTAAGCGCGAACTGCAATTTGGAGAA
TGGCAGCGCAATGACATTCTTGCAGGTATCTTCGAGCCAGCCACGATCGACATTGATCTGGCTATCTTGC
TGACAAAAGCAAGAGAACATAGCGTTGCCTTGGTAGGTCCAGCGGCGGAGGAACTCTTTGATCCGGTTCC
TGAACAGGATCTATTTGAGGCGCTAAATGAAACCTTAACGCTATGGAACTCGCCGCCCGACTGGGCTGGC
GATGAGCGAAATGTAGTGCTTACGTTGTCCCGCATTTGGTACAGCGCAGTAACCGGCAAAATCGCGCCGA
AGGATGTCGCTGCCGACTGGGCAATGGAGCGCCTGCCGGCCCAGTATCAGCCCGTCATACTTGAAGCTAG
ACAGGCTTATCTTGGACAAGAAGAAGATCGCTTGGCCTCGCGCGCAGATCAGTTGGAAGAATTTGTCCAC
TACGTGAAAGGCGAGATCACCAAGGTAGTCGGCAAATAACCCTCGAGCCACCCATGACCAAAATCCCTTA
ACGTGAGTTACGCGTCGTTCCACTGAGCGTCAGACCCCGTAGAAAAGATCAAAGGATCTTCTTGAGATCC
TTTTTTTCTGCGCGTAATCTGCTGCTTGCAAACAAAAAAACCACCGCTACCAGCGGTGGTTTGTTTGCCG
GATCAAGAGCTACCAACTCTTTTTCCGAAGGTAACTGGCTTCAGCAGAGCGCAGATACCAAATACTGTCC
TTCTAGTGTAGCCGTAGTTAGGCCACCACTTCAAGAACTCTGTAGCACCGCCTACATACCTCGCTCTGCT
AATCCTGTTACCAGTGGCTGCTGCCAGTGGCGATAAGTCGTGTCTTACCGGGTTGGACTCAAGACGATAG
TTACCGGATAAGGCGCAGCGGTCGGGCTGAACGGGGGGTTCGTGCACACAGCCCAGCTTGGAGCGAACGA
CCTACACCGAACTGAGATACCTACAGCGTGAGCATTGAGAAAGCGCCACGCTTCCCGAAGGGAGAAAGGC
GGACAGGTATCCGGTAAGCGGCAGGGTCGGAACAGGAGAGCGCACGAGGGAGCTTCCAGGGGGAAACGCC
TGGTATCTTTATAGTCCTGTCGGGTTTCGCCACCTCTGACTTGAGCGTCGATTTTTGTGATGCTCGTCAG
GGGGGCGGAGCCTATGGAAAAACGCCAGCAACGCGGCCTTTTTACGGTTCCTGGCCTTTTGCTGGCCTTT
TGCTCACATGTTCTTTCCTGCGTTATCCCCTGATTCTGTGGATAACCGTATTACCGCCTTTGAGTGAGCT
GATACCGCTCGCCGCAGCCGAACGACCGAGCGCAGCGAGTCAGTGAGCGAGGAAGCGGAAGAGCGCCCAA
TACGCAAACCGCCTCTCCCCGCGCGTTGGCCGATTCATTAATGCAGCTGGCACGACAGGTTTCCCGACTG
GAAAGCGGGCAGTGAGCGCAACGCAATTAATACGCGTACCGCTAGCCAGGAAGAGTTTGTAGAAACGCAA
AAAGGCCATCCGTCAGGATGGCCTTCTGCTTAGTTTGATGCCTGGCAGTTTATGGCGGGCGTCCTGCCCG
CCACCCTCCGGGCCGTTGCTTCACAACGTTCAAATCCGCTCCCGGCGGATTTGTCCTACTCAGGAGAGCG
TTCACCGACAAACAACAGATAAAACGAAAGGCCCAGTCTTCCGACTGAGCCTTTCGTTTTATTTGATGCC
TGGCAGTTCCCTACTCTCGCGTTAACGCTAGCATGG
Features (pLannotate 1.2.2; 8 found; start..end, strand, type, name):
      3..39      -  CDS            lacZα (fragment): LacZα fragment of β-galactosidase; lacZ fragment
    596..619     +  promoter       Pc promoter (fragment): intI1 (promoter lies within the coding sequence); class 1 integron promoter
    795..851     +  CDS            GmR (fragment): gentamycin acetyltransferase; aacC1; confers resistance to gentamycin
    858..1649    +  CDS            SmR: aminoglycoside adenylyltransferase (Murphy, 1985); aadA; confers resistance to spectinomycin and streptomycin
   1742..2330    +  rep_origin     ori: high-copy-number ColE1/pMB1/pBR322/pUC origin of replication
   2513..2605    +  CDS            lacI (fragment): lac repressor; lacI; The lac repressor binds to the lac operator to inhibit transcription in E. coli. This inhibition can be relieved by adding lactose or isopropyl-β-D-thiogalactopyranoside (IPTG).
   2660..2687    -  terminator     rrnB T2 terminator: transcription terminator T2 from the E. coli rrnB gene
   2819..2862    +  terminator     rrnB T1 terminator: Escherichia coli rrnB; transcription terminator T1 from the E. coli rrnB gene
