[The description below was written by a language model from this plasmid's Addgene catalogue record and pLannotate feature annotations shown in this document.]
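Description:
pFUSB4_CCAT is a small (about 2.9 kb) intermediate array plasmid for Golden Gate assembly of TALENs. It is built on the pFUS_B4 backbone and carries a pre-assembled block of four synthetic TAL effector repeats with the RVD order HD HD NI NG. Under the standard RVD code (HD for C, NI for A, NG for T), this block recognises the DNA sequence CCAT, which gives the plasmid its name. The depositor notes that it was made by Golden Gate cloning. The catalogue lists the vector type as mammalian expression/TALEN, but the annotated features include no eukaryotic promoter, nuclease domain or polyadenylation signal. The plasmid therefore appears to be a bacterial cloning intermediate rather than an expression construct in its own right.

The plasmid replicates in E. coli from a high-copy ColE1/pUC-type origin. Selection is with spectinomycin through the aadA aminoglycoside adenylyltransferase gene (SmR), which lies downstream of a fragment of a class 1 integron Pc promoter and a remnant of a gentamicin acetyltransferase gene. The other annotations are short lacZα and lacI fragments and the rrnB T1 and T2 terminators. The lacZα remnant is consistent with loss of a blue/white screening cassette when the repeats were inserted, though the record does not say so. The automated annotation does not label the repeat array itself, which presumably occupies the unannotated region near the start of the sequence.

The associated work describes a simplified 15-RVD GoldyTALEN design for in vivo genome engineering. In that setting, ready-made repeat blocks such as this one are likely combined with other array plasmids and a last-repeat module in a second Golden Gate reaction, which places them in a TALEN destination vector and reduces the number of parts needed for each custom nuclease.
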