Addgene plasmid #48451: pFUSB4_CCAT
Depositing lab: Stephen Ekker. Depositing organization: Mayo Foundation for Medical Education and Research. Publication: High Efficiency In Vivo Genome Engineering with a Simplified 15-RVD GoldyTALEN Design. Ma AC, Lee HB, Clark KJ, Ekker SC. PLoS One. 2013 May 29;8(5):e65259. doi: 10.1371/journal.pone.0065259. Print 2013. PubMed 23734242.
Backbone
  Vector backbone: pFUS_B4
  Vector type: Mammalian Expression, TALEN
Growth in bacteria
  Bacterial resistance: Spectinomycin, 50 μg/mL
  Growth temperature: 37°C
  Growth strain: Top10
  Copy number: Unknown
Gene/Insert
  Gene/Insert name: RVD sequence: HD HD NI NG
  Species: Synthetic
  Cloning method: Unknown
  Sequencing primers: 5′ ttgatgcctggcagttccct; 3′ cgaaccgaacaggcttatgt
Terms and licenses: Academic/Nonprofit Terms; Industry Terms: Not Available to Industry
Depositor comments: Plasmid was created using Golden Gate cloning.
How to cite: pFUSB4_CCAT was a gift from Stephen Ekker (Addgene plasmid # 48451 ; http://n2t.net/addgene:48451 ; RRID:Addgene_48451)
