>Addgene plasmid #48451 | pFUSB4_CCAT | addgene partial sequence | sequence record 70754 | pCR8_F1 5'-ttgatgcctggcagttccct-3'
TCACGACGTTGTAAAACGACGGCCAGTCTTAAGCGTCTCATGGCCTGACCCCGGACCAAGTGGTGGCTAT
CGCCAGCCACGATGGCGGCAAGCAAGCGCTCGAAACGGTGCAGCGGCTGTTGCCGGTGCTGTGCCAGGAC
CATGGCCTGACTCCGGACCAAGTGGTGGCTATCGCCAGCCACGATGGCGGCAAGCAAGCGCTCGAAACGG
TGCAGCGGCTGTTGCCGGTGCTGTGCCAGGACCATGGCCTGACCCCGGACCAAGTGGTGGCTATCGCCAG
CAACATTGGCGGCAAGCAAGCGCTCGAAACGGTGCAGCGGCTGTTGCCGGTGCTGTGCCAGGACCATGGC
CTGACCCCGGACCAAGTGGTGGCTATCGCCAGCAACGGTGGCGGCAAGCAAGCGCTCGAAACGGTGCAGC
GGCTGTTGCCGGTGCTGTGCCAGGACCATGGCCTGACCCCGGACCAAGTGGTGGCTATCGAGACGTCTAG
ACCAGCCAGGACAGAAATGCCTCGACTTCGCTGCTACCCAAGGTTGCCGGGTGACGCACACCGTGGAAAC
GGATGAAGGCACGAACCCAGTGGACATAAGCCTGTTCGGTTCGTAAGCTGTAATGCAAGTAGCGTATGCG
CTCACGCAACTGGTCCAGAACCTTGACCGAACGCAGCGGTGGTAACGGCGCAGTGGCGGTTTTCATGGCT
TGTTATGACTGTTTTTTTGGGGTACAGTCTATGCCTCGGGCATCCAAGCAGCAAGCGCGTTACGCCGTGG
GTCGATGTTTGATGTTATGGAGCAGCAACGATGTTACGCAGCAGGGCAGTCGCCCTAAAACAAAGTTAAA
CATTATGAGGGAAGCGGTGATCGCCGAAGTATCGACTCAACTATCAGAGGTAGTTGGCGTCATCGA
